Addgene plasmid #45930: pSH100 (YCplac33 MET25pro MCP-mCherry)
Depositing lab: Robert Singer & Daniel Zenklusen. Depositing organization: Albert Einstein College of Medicine. Publication: Single-molecule analysis of gene expression using two-color RNA labeling in live yeast. Hocine S, Raymond P, Zenklusen D, Chao JA, Singer RH. Nat Methods. 2013 Feb;10(2):119-21. doi: 10.1038/nmeth.2305. Epub 2012 Dec 23. PubMed 23263691.
Backbone
  Vector backbone: YCplac33
  Total vector size (bp): 6561
  Vector type: Yeast Expression
  Selectable markers: URA3
Growth in bacteria
  Bacterial resistance: Ampicillin, 100 μg/mL
  Growth temperature: 37°C
  Growth strain: DH5alpha
  Copy number: High Copy
Gene/Insert
  Gene/Insert name: MCP-mCherry (alt name: MS2 coat protein)
  Insert size (bp): 1098
  Promoter: Met25
  Tag / fusion protein: mCherry (C terminal on backbone)
  Cloning method: Unknown
  Sequencing primers: 5′ AATGGCACGTGAAGCTGTCG; 3′ GGCCGCAAATTAAAGCC
Terms and licenses: Academic/Nonprofit Terms; Industry Terms: Not Available to Industry
How to cite: pSH100 (YCplac33 MET25pro MCP-mCherry) was a gift from Robert Singer & Daniel Zenklusen (Addgene plasmid # 45930 ; http://n2t.net/addgene:45930 ; RRID:Addgene_45930)
