[The description below was written by a language model from this plasmid's Addgene catalogue record and pLannotate feature annotations shown in this document.]
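Description:
pSH100 is a 6,561 bp yeast expression plasmid built on the YCplac33 shuttle backbone, designed to produce a fluorescent MS2 coat protein in Saccharomyces cerevisiae. In yeast it is maintained as a low-copy centromeric plasmid through a CEN/ARS element and selected by the URA3 auxotrophic marker, which can also be counterselected with 5-fluoroorotic acid. In E. coli it replicates from a high-copy ColE1/pUC-type origin and is selected with ampicillin via the β-lactamase gene. The annotation also picks up an f1 origin, T3 and T7 promoters, lac promoter/operator elements, and lacZα, lacI, rop and bom fragments. These are cloning-vector remnants that play no role in the yeast expression cassette.

The payload is a single cassette in which the MET25 (MET17) promoter drives a bacteriophage MS2 coat protein (MCP) coding region, annotated as a fragment. It is followed after a short gap by mCherry as a C-terminal tag, and transcription ends at the CYC1 terminator. Because the MET25 promoter is repressed by methionine, fusion protein levels can be tuned through the methionine content of the medium, which helps keep background fluorescence low.

MCP binds a specific RNA hairpin with high affinity, so an mRNA engineered to carry arrays of MS2 stem-loops recruits multiple MCP-mCherry molecules and becomes visible as a red fluorescent spot. The associated publication concerns single-molecule analysis of gene expression by two-colour RNA labelling in live yeast. This suggests the plasmid supplies the red channel and would be paired with an orthogonal coat protein fused to a second fluorophore, although the record does not name that partner.
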