Features (pLannotate 1.2.2; 22 found; start..end, strand, type, name):
     65..414     +  promoter       MET17 promoter: S. cerevisiae MET17; expression is repressed by methionine; MET15; MET25
    436..786     +  CDS            CAPSD_BPMS2 (fragment): Experimental evidence at protein level: Swiss-Prot protein existence level 1. Acts as a translational repressor of viral replicase synthesis late in infection. This latter function is the result of capsid protein interaction with an RNA hairpin which contains the replicase ribosome-binding site. From Escherichia phage MS2 (Bacteriophage MS2).
    808..1515    +  CDS            mCherry: mCherry is a basic (constitutively fluorescent) red fluorescent protein published in 2004, derived from Discosoma sp.. It is reported to be a very rapidly-maturing monomer with low acid sensitivity.
   1519..1539    +  misc_feature   MCS (fragment): pBluescript multiple cloning site
   1540..1787    +  terminator     CYC1 terminator: S. cerevisiae CYC1; transcription terminator for CYC1
   1806..1824    -  promoter       T7 promoter: promoter for bacteriophage T7 RNA polymerase
   1832..1987    +  CDS            lacZα (fragment): LacZα fragment of β-galactosidase; lacZ fragment
   1995..2450    +  rep_origin     f1 ori (sequence partly withheld): f1 bacteriophage origin of replication; arrow indicates direction of (+) strand synthesis
   2451..2502    -  misc_feature   bom (fragment): basis of mobility region from pBR322
   2581..3384    -  CDS            URA3: orotidine-5'-phosphate decarboxylase, required for uracil biosynthesis; S. cerevisiae URA3; yeast auxotrophic marker, counterselectable with 5-fluoroorotic acid (5-FOA)
   3385..3600    -  promoter       URA3 promoter: S. cerevisiae URA3
   3615..3664    -  misc_feature   bom (fragment): basis of mobility region from pBR322
   3766..3801    -  CDS            rop (fragment): Rop protein, which maintains plasmids at low copy number; rop
   3870..4373    -  misc_feature   CEN/ARS: S. cerevisiae CEN6 centromere fused to an autonomously replicating sequence
   4410..4514    +  promoter       AmpR promoter: bla
   4515..5375    +  CDS            AmpR: β-lactamase; bla; confers resistance to ampicillin, carbenicillin, and related antibiotics
   5546..6134    +  rep_origin     ori: high-copy-number ColE1/pMB1/pBR322/pUC origin of replication
   6317..6409    +  CDS            lacI (fragment): lac repressor; lacI; The lac repressor binds to the lac operator to inhibit transcription in E. coli. This inhibition can be relieved by adding lactose or isopropyl-β-D-thiogalactopyranoside (IPTG).
   6422..6443    +  protein_bind   CAP binding site: CAP binding activates transcription in the presence of cAMP. E. coli catabolite activator protein
   6458..6488    +  promoter       lac promoter: promoter for the E. coli lac operon
   6496..6512    +  protein_bind   lac operator: The lac repressor binds to the lac operator to inhibit transcription in E. coli. This inhibition can be relieved by adding lactose or isopropyl-β-D-thiogalactopyranoside (IPTG). lac repressor encoded by lacI
   6557..14      +  promoter       T3 promoter (across the origin): promoter for bacteriophage T3 RNA polymerase
>Addgene plasmid #45930 | pSH100 (YCplac33 MET25pro MCP-mCherry) | depositor full sequence | sequence record 64532 | pSH100 (YCplac33 MET25pro MCP-mCherry) sequence 6561 bps
ACCCTCACTAAAGGGAACAAAAGCTGGAGCTCCGGATGCAAGGGTTCGAATCCCTTAGCTCTCATTATTT
TTTGCTTTTTCTCTTGAGGTCACATGATCGCAAAATGGCAAATGGCACGTGAAGCTGTCGATATTGGGGA
ACTGTGGTGGTTGGCAAATGACTAATTAAGTTAGTCAAGGCGCCATCCTCATGAAAACTGTGTAACATAA
TAACCGAAGTGTCGAAAAGGTGGCACCTTGTCCAATTGAACACGCTCGATGAAAAAAATAAGATATATAT
AAGGTTAAGTAAAGCGTCTGTTAGAAAGGAAGTTTTTCCTTTTTCTTGCTCTCTTGTCTTTTCATCTACT
ATTTCCTTCGTGTAATACAGGGTCGTCAGATACATAGATACAATTCTATTACCCCCATCCATACTCTAGA
ATGCTAGCCGTTAAAATGGCTTCTAACTTTACTCAGTTCGTTCTCGTCGACAATGGCGGAACTGGCGACG
TGACTGTCGCCCCAAGCAACTTCGCTAACGGGATCGCTGAATGGATCAGCTCTAACTCGCGTTCACAGGC
TTACAAAGTAACCTGTAGCGTTCGTCAGAGCTCTGCGCAGAATCGCAAATACACCATCAAAGTCGAGGTG
CCTAAAGGCGCCTGGCGTTCGTACTTAAATATGGAACTAACCATTCCAATTTTCGCCACGAACTCCGACT
GCGAGCTTATTGTTAAGGCAATGCAAGGTCTCCTAAAAGATGGAAACCCGATTCCCTCAGCAATCGCAGC
AAACTCCGGCATCTACGCGGATCCACCGGTCGCCACCATGGTGAGCAAGGGCGAGGAGGATAACATGGCC
ATCATCAAGGAGTTCATGCGCTTCAAGGTGCACATGGAGGGCTCCGTGAACGGCCACGAGTTCGAGATCG
AGGGCGAGGGCGAGGGCCGCCCCTACGAGGGCACCCAGACCGCCAAGCTGAAGGTGACCAAGGGTGGCCC
CCTGCCCTTCGCCTGGGACATCCTGTCCCCTCAGTTCATGTACGGCTCCAAGGCCTACGTGAAGCACCCC
GCCGACATCCCCGACTACTTGAAGCTGTCCTTCCCCGAGGGCTTCAAGTGGGAGCGCGTGATGAACTTCG
AGGACGGCGGCGTGGTGACCGTGACCCAGGACTCCTCCCTGCAGGACGGCGAGTTCATCTACAAGGTGAA
GCTGCGCGGCACCAACTTCCCCTCCGACGGCCCCGTAATGCAGAAGAAGACCATGGGCTGGGAGGCCTCC
TCCGAGCGGATGTACCCCGAGGACGGCGCCCTGAAGGGCGAGATCAAGCAGAGGCTGAAGCTGAAGGACG
GCGGCCACTACGACGCTGAGGTCAAGACCACCTACAAGGCCAAGAAGCCCGTGCAGCTGCCCGGCGCCTA
CAACGTCAACATCAAGTTGGACATCACCTCCCACAACGAGGACTACACCATCGTGGAACAGTACGAACGC
GCCGAGGGCCGCCACTCCACCGGCGGCATGGACGAGCTGTACAAGTAAATCGATACCGTCGACCTCGAGT
CATGTAATTAGTTATGTCACGCTTACATTCACGCCCTCCCCCCACATCCGCTCTAACCGAAAAGGAAGGA
GTTAGACAACCTGAAGTCTAGGTCCCTATTTATTTTTTTATAGTTATGTTAGTATTAAGAACGTTATTTA
TATTTCAAATTTTTCTTTTTTTTCTGTACAGACGCGTGTACGCATGTAACATTATACTGAAAACCTTGCT
TGAGAAGGTTTTGGGACGCTCGAAGGCTTTAATTTGCGGCCGGTACCCAATTCGCCCTATAGTGAGTCGT
ATTACGCGCGCTCACTGGCCGTCGTTTTACAACGTCGTGACTGGGAAAACCCTGGCGTTACCCAACTTAA
TCGCCTTGCAGCACATCCCCCTTTCGCCAGCTGGCGTAATAGCGAAGAGGCCCGCACCGATCGCCCTTCC
CAACAGTTGCGCAGCCTGAATGGCGAATGGCGCG
[124 nt withheld, positions 1995-2118]
C
[91 nt withheld, positions 2120-2210]
A
[49 nt withheld, positions 2212-2260]
CCTTTGACGTTGGAGTCCACGTTCTTT
[37 nt withheld, positions 2288-2324]
ACCCTATCTCGGTCTATTCTTTTGATTTATAAGGGATTTTGCCGATTTCGGCCTATTGGTTAAAAAATGA
GCTGATTTAACAAAAATTTAACGCGAATTTTAACAAAATATTAACGTTTACAATTTCCTGATGCGGTATT
TTCTCCTTACGCATCTGTGCGGTATTTCACACCGCATAGGGTAATAACTGATATAATTAAATTGAAGCTC
TAATTTGTGAGTTTAGTATACATGCATTTACTTATAATACAGTTTTTTAGTTTTGCTGGCCGCATCTTCT
CAAATATGCTTCCCAGCCTGCTTTTCTGTAACGTTCACCCTCTACCTTAGCATCCCTTCCCTTTGCAAAT
AGTCCTCTTCCAACAATAATAATGTCAGATCCTGTAGAGACCACATCATCCACGGTTCTATACTGTTGAC
CCAATGCGTCTCCCTTGTCATCTAAACCCACACCGGGTGTCATAATCAACCAATCGTAACCTTCATCTCT
TCCACCCATGTCTCTTTGAGCAATAAAGCCGATAACAAAATCTTTGTCGCTCTTCGCAATGTCAACAGTA
CCCTTAGTATATTCTCCAGTAGATAGGGAGCCCTTGCATGACAATTCTGCTAACATCAAAAGGCCTCTAG
GTTCCTTTGTTACTTCTTCTGCCGCCTGCTTCAAACCGCTAACAATACCTGGGCCCACCACACCGTGTGC
ATTCGTAATGTCTGCCCATTCTGCTATTCTGTATACACCCGCAGAGTACTGCAATTTGACTGTATTACCA
ATGTCAGCAAATTTTCTGTCTTCGAAGAGTAAAAAATTGTACTTGGCGGATAATGCCTTTAGCGGCTTAA
CTGTGCCCTCCATGGAAAAATCAGTCAAGATATCCACATGTGTTTTTAGTAAACAAATTTTGGGACCTAA
TGCTTCAACTAACTCCAGTAATTCCTTGGTGGTACGAACATCCAATGAAGCACACAAGTTTGTTTGCTTT
TCGTGCATGATATTAAATAGCTTGGCAGCAACAGGACTAGGATGAGTAGCAGCACGTTCCTTATATGTAG
CTTTCGACATGATTTATCTTCGTTTCCTGCAGGTTTTTGTTCTGTGCAGTTGGGTTAAGAATACTGGGCA
ATTTCATGTTTCTTCAACACTACATATGCGTATATATACCAATCTAAGTCTGTGCTCCTTCCTTCGTTCT
TCCTTCTGTTCGGAGATTACCGAATCAAAAAAATTTCAAAGAAACCGAAATCAAAAAAAAGAATAAAAAA
AAAATGATGAATTGAATTGAAAAGCTGTGGTATGGTGCACTCTCAGTACAATCTGCTCTGATGCCGCATA
GTTAAGCCAGCCCCGACACCCGCCAACACCCGCTGACGCGCCCTGACGGGCTTGTCTGCTCCCGGCATCC
GCTTACAGACAAGCTGTGACCGTCTCCGGGAGCTGCATGTGTCAGAGGTTTTCACCGTCATCACCGAAAC
GCGCGAGACGAAAGGGCCTCGTGATACGCCTATTTTTATAGGTTAATGTCATGATAATAATGGTTTCTTA
GGACGGATCGCTTGCCTGTAACTTACACGCGCCTCGTATCTTTTAATGATGGAATAATTTGGGAATTTAC
TCTGTGTTTATTTATTTTTATGTTTTGTATTTGGATTTTAGAAAGTAAATAAAGAAGGTAGAAGAGTTAC
GGAATGAAGAAAAAAAAATAAACAAAGGTTTAAAAAATTTCAACAAAAAGCGTACTTTACATATATATTT
ATTAGACAAGAAAAGCAGATTAAATAGATATACATTCGATTAACGATAAGTAAAATGTAAAATCACAGGA
TTTTCGTGTGTGGTCTTCTACACAGACAAGATGAAACAATTCGGCATTAATACCTGAGAGCAGGAAGAGC
AAGATAAAAGGTAGTATTTGTTGGCGATCCCCCTAGAGTCTTTTACATCTTCGGAAAACAAAAACTATTT
TTTCTTTAATTTCTTTTTTTACTTTCTATTTTTAATTTATATATTTATATTAAAAAATTTAAATTATAAT
TATTTTTATAGCACGTGATGAAAAGGACCCAGGTGGCACTTTTCGGGGAAATGTGCGCGGAACCCCTATT
TGTTTATTTTTCTAAATACATTCAAATATGTATCCGCTCATGAGACAATAACCCTGATAAATGCTTCAAT
AATATTGAAAAAGGAAGAGTATGAGTATTCAACATTTCCGTGTCGCCCTTATTCCCTTTTTTGCGGCATT
TTGCCTTCCTGTTTTTGCTCACCCAGAAACGCTGGTGAAAGTAAAAGATGCTGAAGATCAGTTGGGTGCA
CGAGTGGGTTACATCGAACTGGATCTCAACAGCGGTAAGATCCTTGAGAGTTTTCGCCCCGAAGAACGTT
TTCCAATGATGAGCACTTTTAAAGTTCTGCTATGTGGCGCGGTATTATCCCGTATTGACGCCGGGCAAGA
GCAACTCGGTCGCCGCATACACTATTCTCAGAATGACTTGGTTGAGTACTCACCAGTCACAGAAAAGCAT
CTTACGGATGGCATGACAGTAAGAGAATTATGCAGTGCTGCCATAACCATGAGTGATAACACTGCGGCCA
ACTTACTTCTGACAACGATCGGAGGACCGAAGGAGCTAACCGCTTTTTTGCACAACATGGGGGATCATGT
AACTCGCCTTGATCGTTGGGAACCGGAGCTGAATGAAGCCATACCAAACGACGAGCGTGACACCACGATG
CCTGTAGCAATGGCAACAACGTTGCGCAAACTATTAACTGGCGAACTACTTACTCTAGCTTCCCGGCAAC
AATTAATAGACTGGATGGAGGCGGATAAAGTTGCAGGACCACTTCTGCGCTCGGCCCTTCCGGCTGGCTG
GTTTATTGCTGATAAATCTGGAGCCGGTGAGCGTGGGTCTCGCGGTATCATTGCAGCACTGGGGCCAGAT
GGTAAGCCCTCCCGTATCGTAGTTATCTACACGACGGGGAGTCAGGCAACTATGGATGAACGAAATAGAC
AGATCGCTGAGATAGGTGCCTCACTGATTAAGCATTGGTAACTGTCAGACCAAGTTTACTCATATATACT
TTAGATTGATTTAAAACTTCATTTTTAATTTAAAAGGATCTAGGTGAAGATCCTTTTTGATAATCTCATG
ACCAAAATCCCTTAACGTGAGTTTTCGTTCCACTGAGCGTCAGACCCCGTAGAAAAGATCAAAGGATCTT
CTTGAGATCCTTTTTTTCTGCGCGTAATCTGCTGCTTGCAAACAAAAAAACCACCGCTACCAGCGGTGGT
TTGTTTGCCGGATCAAGAGCTACCAACTCTTTTTCCGAAGGTAACTGGCTTCAGCAGAGCGCAGATACCA
AATACTGTCCTTCTAGTGTAGCCGTAGTTAGGCCACCACTTCAAGAACTCTGTAGCACCGCCTACATACC
TCGCTCTGCTAATCCTGTTACCAGTGGCTGCTGCCAGTGGCGATAAGTCGTGTCTTACCGGGTTGGACTC
AAGACGATAGTTACCGGATAAGGCGCAGCGGTCGGGCTGAACGGGGGGTTCGTGCACACAGCCCAGCTTG
GAGCGAACGACCTACACCGAACTGAGATACCTACAGCGTGAGCTATGAGAAAGCGCCACGCTTCCCGAAG
GGAGAAAGGCGGACAGGTATCCGGTAAGCGGCAGGGTCGGAACAGGAGAGCGCACGAGGGAGCTTCCAGG
GGGAAACGCCTGGTATCTTTATAGTCCTGTCGGGTTTCGCCACCTCTGACTTGAGCGTCGATTTTTGTGA
TGCTCGTCAGGGGGGCGGAGCCTATGGAAAAACGCCAGCAACGCGGCCTTTTTACGGTTCCTGGCCTTTT
GCTGGCCTTTTGCTCACATGTTCTTTCCTGCGTTATCCCCTGATTCTGTGGATAACCGTATTACCGCCTT
TGAGTGAGCTGATACCGCTCGCCGCAGCCGAACGACCGAGCGCAGCGAGTCAGTGAGCGAGGAAGCGGAA
GAGCGCCCAATACGCAAACCGCCTCTCCCCGCGCGTTGGCCGATTCATTAATGCAGCTGGCACGACAGGT
TTCCCGACTGGAAAGCGGGCAGTGAGCGCAACGCAATTAATGTGAGTTACCTCACTCATTAGGCACCCCA
GGCTTTACACTTTATGCTTCCGGCTCCTATGTTGTGTGGAATTGTGAGCGGATAACAATTTCACACAGGA
AACAGCTATGACCATGATTACGCCAAGCGCGCAATTA
