>Addgene plasmid #45930 | pSH100 (YCplac33 MET25pro MCP-mCherry) | addgene partial sequence | sequence record 67708 | pHIS-F 5'-TCGTGTAATACAGGGTCGTCA-3'
CCCCATCCATACTCTAGAATGCTAGCCGTTAAAATGGCTTCTAACTTTACTCAGTTCGTTCTCGTCGACA
ATGGCGGAACTGGCGACGTGACTGTCGCCCCAAGCAACTTCGCTAACGGGATCGCTGAATGGATCAGCTC
TAACTCGCGTTCACAGGCTTACAAAGTAACCTGTAGCGTTCGTCAGAGCTCTGCGCAGAATCGCAAATAC
ACCATCAAAGTCGAGGTGCCTAAAGGCGCCTGGCGTTCGTACTTAAATATGGAACTAACCATTCCAATTT
TCGCCACGAATTCCGACTGCGAGCTTATTGTTAAGGCAATGCAAGGTCTCCTAAAAGATGGAAACCCGAT
TCCCTCAGCAATCGCAGCAAACTCCGGCATCTACGCGGATCCACCGGTCGCCACCATGGTGAGCAAGGGC
GAGGAGGATAACATGGCCATCATCAAGGAGTTCATGCGCTTCAAGGTGCACATGGAGGGCTCCGTGAACG
GCCACGAGTTCGAGATCGAGGGCGAGGGCGAGGGCCGCCCCTACGAGGGCACCCAGACCGCCAAGCTGAA
GGTGACCAAGGGTGGCCCCCTGCCCTTCGCCTGGGACATCCTGTCCCCTCAGTTCATGTACGGCTCCAAG
GCCTACGTGAAGCACCCCGCCGACATCCCCGACTACTTGAAGCTGTCCTTCCCCGAGGGCTTCAAGTGGG
AGCGCGTGATGAACTTCGAGGACGGCGGCGTGGTGACCGTGACCCAGGACTCCTCCCTGCAGGACGGCGA
GTTCATCTACAAGGTGAAGCTGCGCGGCACCAACTTCCCCTCCGACGGCCCCGTAATGCAGAAGAAGACC
ATGGGCTGGGAGGCCTCCTCCGAGCGGATGTACCCCGAGGACGGCGCCCTGA
