>Addgene plasmid #45930 | pSH100 (YCplac33 MET25pro MCP-mCherry) | addgene partial sequence | sequence record 67710 | M13_pUC_fwd
GACTCACTATAGGGCGAATTGGGTACCGGCCGCAAATTAAAGCCTTCGAGCGTCCCAAAACCTTCTCAAG
CAAGGTTTTCAGTATAATGTTACATGCGTACACGCGTCTGTACAGAAAAAAAAGAAAAATTTGAAATATA
AATAACGTTCTTAATACTAACATAACTATAAAAAAATAAATAGGGACCTAGACTTCAGGTTGTCTAACTC
CTTCCTTTTCGGTTAGAGCGGATGTGGGGGGAGGGCGTGAATGTAAGCGTGACATAACTAATTACATGAC
TCGAGGTCGACGGTATCGATTTACTTGTACAGCTCGTCCATGCCGCCGGTGGAGTGGCGGCCCTCGGCGC
GTTCGTACTGTTCCACGATGGTGTAGTCCTCGTTGTGGGAGGTGATGTCCAACTTGATGTTGACGTTGTA
GGCGCCGGGCAGCTGCACGGGCTTCTTGGCCTTGTAGGTGGTCTTGACCTCAGCGTCGTAGTGGCCGCCG
TCCTTCAGCTTCAGCCTCTGCTTGATCTCGCCCTTCAGGGCGCCGTCCTCGGGGTACATCCGCTCGGAGG
AGGCCTCCCAGCCCATGGTCTTCTTCTGCATTACGGGGCCGTCGGAGGGGAAGTTGGTGCCGCGCAGCTT
CACCTTGTAGATGAACTCGCCGTCCTGCAGGGAGGAGTCCTGGGTCACGGTCACCACGCCGCCGTCCTCG
AAGTTCATCACGCGCTCCCACTTGAAGCCCTCGGGGAAGGACAGCTTCAAGTAGTCGGGGATGTCGGCGG
GGTGCTTCACGTAGGCCTTGGAGCCGTACATGAACTGAGGGGACAGGATGTCCCAGGCGAAGGGCAGGGG
GCCACCCTTGGTCACCTTCAGCTTGGCGGTCTGGTGCTCTAGG
