>Addgene plasmid #45930 | pSH100 (YCplac33 MET25pro MCP-mCherry) | addgene partial sequence | sequence record 67714 | pRSII-F1 5'-CGGCATCAGAGCAGATTGTAC-3'
CTTTCATTCATCATTTTTTTTTTATTCTTTTTTTTGATTTCGGTTTCCTTGAAATTTTTTTGATTCGGTA
ATCTCCGAACAGAAGGAAGAACGAAGGAAGGAGCACAGACTTAGATTGGTATATATACGCATATGTAGTG
TTGAAGAAACATGAAATTGCCCAGTATTCTTAACCCAACTGCACAGAACAAAAACCTGCAGGAAACGAAG
ATAAATCATGTCGAAAGCTACATATAAGGAACGTGCTGCTACTCATCCTAGTCCTGTTGCTGCCAAGCTA
TTTAATATCATGCACGAAAAGCAAACAAACTTGTGTGCTTCATTGGATGTTCGTACCACCAAGGAATTAC
TGGAGTTAGTTGAAGCATTAGGTCCCAAAATTTGTTTACTAAAAACACATGTGGATATCTTGACTGATTT
TTCCATGGAGGGCACAGTTAAGCCGCTAAAGGCATTATCCGCCAAGTACAATTTTTTACTCTTCGAAGAC
AGAAAATTTGCTGACATTGGTAATACAGTCAAATTGCAGTACTCTGCGGGTGTATACAGAATAGCAGAAT
GGGCAGACATTACGAATGCACACGGTGTGGTGGGCCCAGGTATTGTTAGCGGTTTGAAGCAGGCGGCAGA
AGAAGTAACAAAGGAACCTAGAGGCCTTTTGATGTTAGCAGAATTGTCATGCAAGGGCTCCCTATCTACT
GGAGAATATACTAAGGGTACTGTTGACATTGCGAAGAGCGACAAAGATTTTGTTATCGGCTTTATTGCTC
AAAGAGACATGGGTGGAAGAGATGAAGGTTACGATTGGTTGATTATGACACCCGGTGTGGGTTTAGATGA
CAAGGGAGACGCATTGGGTCAACAGTAAGACC
